Addgene plasmid #212981: pT7CFE1_EVD68_3ABCD
Purpose: Encodes EV-D68 MO/14/18947 3ABCD optimized for expression in mammalian transcription/translation extracts
Depositing lab: Karla Kirkegaard. Depositing organization: Stanford University.
Backbone
  Vector backbone: pT7CFE1
  Backbone manufacturer: Thermo Scientific
  Backbone size w/o insert (bp): 3500
  Total vector size (bp): 5866
  Vector type: Mammalian Cell Free Protein Expression
Growth in bacteria
  Bacterial resistance: Ampicillin, 100 μg/mL
  Growth temperature: 37°C
  Growth strain: DH5alpha
  Copy number: High Copy
Gene/Insert
  Gene/Insert name: EV-D68 MO/14/18947 3ABCD
  Species: EV-D68 MO/14/18947
  Insert size (bp): 2259
  GenBank ID: KM851225.1
  Promoter: T7
  Tag / fusion protein: HA (N terminal on backbone)
  Cloning method: Restriction Enzyme; 5′ cloning site EcoRI (not destroyed); 3′ cloning site XhoI (not destroyed)
  Sequencing primers: 5′ CACGATGATAATATGGCCTACCCCTACGACG; 3′ CAGTCAGATCTCAGTGGTGGTGGTGG
Terms and licenses: Academic/Nonprofit Terms; Industry Terms: Not Available to Industry
How to cite: pT7CFE1_EVD68_3ABCD was a gift from Karla Kirkegaard (Addgene plasmid # 212981 ; http://n2t.net/addgene:212981 ; RRID:Addgene_212981)
