[The description below was written by a language model from this plasmid's Addgene catalogue record and pLannotate feature annotations shown in this document.]
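Description:
pT7CFE1_EVD68_3ABCD is a roughly 5.9 kb plasmid built on the pT7CFE1 backbone, a vector designed for protein synthesis in mammalian cell-free transcription/translation extracts rather than for expression in living cells. It is maintained in E. coli as a high-copy plasmid through a ColE1/pUC-type origin and selected with ampicillin via the β-lactamase gene and its own promoter. An f1 phage origin is also present, along with short remnants of lacZα, bom and rop that are backbone leftovers with no evident functional role here.

The expression cassette runs from a bacteriophage T7 promoter through the encephalomyocarditis virus (EMCV) IRES into the coding region and ends at a T7 terminator. T7 RNA polymerase generates uncapped transcripts, and the IRES recruits ribosomes for efficient cap-independent translation in mammalian lysates. The insert, about 2.26 kb cloned between EcoRI and XhoI, encodes the 3ABCD region of the enterovirus D68 strain MO/14/18947 polyprotein. In enteroviruses this precursor comprises 3A, the VPg primer protein 3B, the 3C protease and the 3D RNA-dependent RNA polymerase; the feature table matches it to the EV-D68 polyprotein reference. The catalogue lists an N-terminal HA tag supplied by the backbone, which the automated annotation did not flag, while a fragment of a polyhistidine tag is annotated just downstream of the insert; whether it is in frame with the viral sequence is not stated.

The record describes the plasmid as optimized for expression in mammalian extracts. This would suit in vitro production of the 3ABCD precursor, for example to examine its processing or replication protein functions, although specific experiments are not recorded.
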