Features (pLannotate 1.2.2; 12 found; start..end, strand, type, name):
      1..589     +  rep_origin     ori: high-copy-number ColE1/pMB1/pBR322/pUC origin of replication
    789..836     -  terminator     T7 terminator: transcription terminator for bacteriophage T7 RNA polymerase
    908..925     -  CDS            9xHis (fragment): 9xHis affinity tag
    932..3184    -  CDS            POLG_HED68 (fragment): Experimental evidence at protein level: Swiss-Prot protein existence level 1. [RNA-directed RNA polymerase]: Replicates the viral genomic RNA on the surface of intracellular membranes. May form linear arrays of subunits that propagate along a strong head-to-tail interaction called interface-I. Covalently attaches UMP to a tyrosine of VPg, which is used to prime RNA synthesis. The positive stranded RNA genome is first replicated at virus induced membranous vesicles, creating a dsRNA genomic replication form. This dsRNA is then used as template to synthesize positive stranded RNA genomes. ss(+)R
   3249..3710    -  misc_feature   IRES: internal ribosome entry site (IRES) of the encephalomyocarditis virus (EMCV)
   3761..3779    -  promoter       T7 promoter: promoter for bacteriophage T7 RNA polymerase
   3782..3939    +  CDS            lacZα (fragment): LacZα fragment of β-galactosidase; lacZ fragment
   3943..4371    +  rep_origin     f1 ori (sequence partly withheld): f1 bacteriophage origin of replication; arrow indicates direction of (+) strand synthesis
   4399..4500    -  misc_feature   bom (fragment): basis of mobility region from pBR322
   4602..4637    -  CDS            rop (fragment): Rop protein, which maintains plasmids at low copy number; rop
   4732..4836    +  promoter       AmpR promoter: bla
   4837..5697    +  CDS            AmpR: β-lactamase; bla; confers resistance to ampicillin, carbenicillin, and related antibiotics
>Addgene plasmid #212981 | pT7CFE1_EVD68_3ABCD | addgene full sequence | sequence record 420354 | Addgene NGS Result
TTGAGATCCTTTTTTTCTGCGCGTAATCTGCTGCTTGCAAACAAAAAAACCACCGCTACCAGCGGTGGTT
TGTTTGCCGGATCAAGAGCTACCAACTCTTTTTCCGAAGGTAACTGGCTTCAGCAGAGCGCAGATACCAA
ATACTGTTCTTCTAGTGTAGCCGTAGTTAGGCCACCACTTCAAGAACTCTGTAGCACCGCCTACATACCT
CGCTCTGCTAATCCTGTTACCAGTGGCTGCTGCCAGTGGCGATAAGTCGTGTCTTACCGGGTTGGACTCA
AGACGATAGTTACCGGATAAGGCGCAGCGGTCGGGCTGAACGGGGGGTTCGTGCACACAGCCCAGCTTGG
AGCGAACGACCTACACCGAACTGAGATACCTACAGCGTGAGCTATGAGAAAGCGCCACGCTTCCCGAAGG
GAGAAAGGCGGACAGGTATCCGGTAAGCGGCAGGGTCGGAACAGGAGAGCGCACGAGGGAGCTTCCAGGG
GGAAACGCCTGGTATCTTTATAGTCCTGTCGGGTTTCGCCACCTCTGACTTGAGCGTCGATTTTTGTGAT
GCTCGTCAGGGGGGCGGAGCCTATGGAAAAACGCCAGCAACGCGGCCTTTTTACGGTTCCTGGCCTTTTG
CTGGCCTTTTGCTCACATGTTCTTTCCTGCGTTATCCCCTGATTCTGTGGATAACCGTATTACCGCCTTT
GAGTGAGCTGATACCGCTCGCCGCAGCCGAACGACCGAGCGCAGCGAGTCAGTGAGCGAGGAAGCCCGGA
TATAGTTCCTCCTTTCAGCAAAAAACCCCTCAAGACCCGTTTAGAGGCCCCAAGGGGTTATGCTAGTTAT
TGCTCAGCGGACTAGTGTTTAAACTTTTTTTTTTTTTTTTTTTTTTTTTTTTTTCAGTCAGATCTCAGTG
GTGGTGGTGGTGGTGCTCGAGGAACGAATCTAACCATTTCCGTCTAAGACTAGAGTATGCAGGTAGTGTC
AATGCTCTTCCCACAGGCACACTTCTGATTTTTCTGCAAAATTCATTATAAGCCTCCTCTCCATTATGCC
ATGCGAGGTAGCACAAAGACCTAACATGATCCTGTGTGTTTCTGGGATCTTTAGTCCATCTAATAGATTC
ATGTATCTCTTTCATTGGCATCACTGGATGTATGAGAAAGGGGTATTGATCATCTGCTCTGAAATATCTT
TTTAAGAAAGTTACATTTTCCCAATTTGTGTCAATAAAACTGGTTCCTTTGTCTGCTGGTGTCATTACTA
ATCCATACTGTTTACCTGCTTCTGCCAGCAAACCTGGATCAATCTTATGTGGGTAGCTAGCAATAACATC
ATCCCCATAGGCAATCATTTTGAACTGGTCCAGGTCTATGCCTTTGTAAACCCTAATTAATAAAGTTCTT
ATGATTATATTGTTGATCATAGTGTTGAATATGCTGGTGCCTGAAGAACCAGAGGGCATTCCACCATTAA
CTATGTATTTTTTGTCTTTATATAAATGTACTGAATGACACAAATAATCTATAAAAGACGTTTGATGTGT
GTAACCTAACTTAATTAGAACTTTCTTTAAACAGGCAAACCACACTGGTGACAAACTAGCATCATAACCA
GTGTAGTCAAAAGCAAAGATTTCTCCATCTAACAAAATAGGGATTTTTGACCAAAATATATCTGGATCAC
AACCAACTGCACTACCAGTTGCTGTACCTGGATTGTTGTGAAATGTGGCGTAAAGGTTTCCAAAGGCAAC
TCTCATAGCAACTGAGTCATTCAAGGAACTGGCCTCAATCAGGCGTGATTTCCCTTTTTCAACTTTTTCT
CTTGATCTAAGCTCATCTTTTACAAAGGTTACAAAAGGTAGGTCAACTCCATATTTCTCTAACATTTTTG
TCATTTCACTGGTGTCTCTAGTATGTCTATTAAATATATCCCTTTTCTTCTTCCCTTGTAGTAAGTAAGG
GAATCCTGCACTAGTAGTTAAGTCTAATGCCTCAAGGCCATCCATTCCATACATGGCACTTTCCAGGGGT
ATGGGATCCACACTGATGTCTAATGGTTCTAAACACCCCACATAATGATCCACTGCCTCTTCCATGTACT
CATCCATTAACATAATTTTGTTACCTGTGTACTTTGAGAAAATGGCCTCCTCGAAATCTGTTTTAAGCCT
AGGATCTTTTGGATTGAGAACTGCTGGTTCCTTTGAACCTTCAAAAACTTGATGGAAAACACTAGGTTGG
AGTTTAGTCTTTGCCGGTGCGTTAATGCACACCCCACTCTTTTCACTACTAACTATCTCACCTTGTGTAT
CGGAAAAGTAAGAGTGTAGTAGCATTGCTGCAAATCCTTGAGCTCCATTTCCACCTACATGTATTCCTAT
CACCTTACCTGTAGTTGTCACCACACCACCACACTGGCCAGCTCTTGTTGGGAAGTTATACATTAAAATG
CGGTGCGTCGGTGTACCACCTAGGTTCAAGAAGCCATAATTGGTGACTTGTCCAACTGGGATATACATAT
TTGGGAATTTTGATGTATGTACGCTAAGCACAGCGTCATTGTAATCATCCTCATATCTGGGCAGAAAATG
TCTGATATCTCTAAATTTTTGATTACGGTCTAATTTGACTATGGTTATCTCTAAGTTTGTATCAGTCAAG
TCTCTAAGTGCACACGCATCTAAAACTTTAGTCTCTACATCATTAATGTAAATGGTTTCTCCAACAGATG
CGTGTGTGGGGATGACCGCTACCCTATCATATACACCCAGCATGGTGAACTCACCCTTTTCAGTCCTTGC
AATGACGGTATTTTTCTTCATTATGGCTTGTGCAAAATCGAACCCTGGTCCTTGCACTTTAGCTGTTCTG
AGAGAGGGTACTTTAGGTTTAGGATTGGGGATTCCTGTGTATGGACCCTGAATGCCAGCAAAAAGTTTGT
ATATAACATAAACTACACCAGCTATTGATACAAAGGTGGCAATGGCTTGTAGAGTAATAAAAGCTCTACT
AATGTGTTTTTCTACTATTAGCTCATTTGATGGGTGTACTACAATCCATCCTTTCTTTTGGCAATAATCC
CTAACTTCTTGAGAATCCACTGACCTAAGAAGGTCATTTATAGCATCAGGAGCTGGTGTATCTGGGGTGA
CTGAAATTTTGATCTCTTTAAACTGTGGAGGCCCGAATTCGGATCCCATATGGGTGGTGGCCAGGGCGTA
GTCGGGCACGTCGTAGGGGTAGGCCATATTATCATCGTGTTTTTCAAAGGAAAACCACGTCCCCGTGGTT
CGGGGGGCCTAGACGTTTTTTAACCTCGACTAAACACATGTAAAGCATGTGCACCGAGGCCCCAGATCAG
ATCCCATACAATGGGGTACCTTCTGGGCATCCTTCAGCCCCTTGTTGAATACGCTTGAGGTGAGCCATTT
GACTCTTTCCACAACTATCCAACTCACAACGTGGCACTGGGGTTGTGCCGCCTTTGCAGGTGTATCTTAT
ACACGTGGCTTTTGGCCGCAGAGGCACCTGTCGCCAGGTGGGGGGTTCCGCTGCCTGCAAAGGGTCGCTA
CAGACGTTGTTTGTCTTCAAGAAGCTTCCAGAGGAACTGCTTCCTTCACGACATTCAACAGACCTTGCAT
TCCTTTGGCGAGAGGGGAAAGACCCCTAGGAATGCTCGTCAAGAAGACAGGGCCAGGTTTCCGGGCCCTC
ACATTGCCAAAAGACGGCAATATGGTGGAAAATAACCGGAATTAATTCGCCCTATAGTGAGTCGTATTAC
AATTCACTGGCCGTCGTTTTACAACGTCGTGACTGGGAAAACCCTGGCGTTACCCAACTTAATCGCCTTG
CAGCACATCCCCCTTTCGCCAGCTGGCGTAATAGCGAAGAGGCCCGCACCGATCGCCCTTCCCAACAGTT
GCGCAGCCTGAATGGCGAATGG
[124 nt withheld, positions 3943-4066]
C
[91 nt withheld, positions 4068-4158]
A
[49 nt withheld, positions 4160-4208]
CCTTTGACGTTGGAGTCCACGTTCTTT
[37 nt withheld, positions 4236-4272]
ACCCTATCTCGGTCTATTCTTTTGATTTATAAGGGATTTTGCCGATTTCGGCCTATTGGTTAAAAAATGA
GCTGATTTAACAAAAATTTAACGCGAATTTTAACAAAATATTAACGCTTACAATTTCCTGATGCGGTATT
TTCTCCTTACGCATCTGTGCGGTATTTCACACCGCATATATGGTGCACTCTCAGTACAATCTGCTCTGAT
GCCGCATAGTTAAGCCAGCCCCGACACCCGCCAACACCCGCTGACGCGCCCTGACGGGCTTGTCTGCTCC
CGGCATCCGCTTACAGACAAGCTGTGACCGTCTCCGGGAGCTGCATGTGTCAGAGGTTTTCACCGTCATC
ACCGAAACGCGCGAGACGAAAGGGCCTCGTGATACGCCTATTTTTATAGGTTAATGTCATGATAATAATG
GTTTCTTAGACGTCAGGTGGCACTTTTCGGGGAAATGTGCGCGGAACCCCTATTTGTTTATTTTTCTAAA
TACATTCAAATATGTATCCGCTCATGAGACAATAACCCTGATAAATGCTTCAATAATATTGAAAAAGGAA
GAGTATGAGTATTCAACATTTCCGTGTCGCCCTTATTCCCTTTTTTGCGGCATTTTGCCTTCCTGTTTTT
GCTCACCCAGAAACGCTGGTGAAAGTAAAAGATGCTGAAGATCAGTTGGGTGCACGAGTGGGTTACATCG
AACTGGATCTCAACAGCGGTAAGATCCTTGAGAGTTTTCGCCCCGAAGAACGTTTTCCAATGATGAGCAC
TTTTAAAGTTCTGCTATGTGGCGCGGTATTATCCCGTATTGACGCCGGGCAAGAGCAACTCGGTCGCCGC
ATACACTATTCTCAGAATGACTTGGTTGAGTACTCACCAGTCACAGAAAAGCATCTTACGGATGGCATGA
CAGTAAGAGAATTATGCAGTGCTGCCATAACCATGAGTGATAACACTGCGGCCAACTTACTTCTGACAAC
GATCGGAGGACCGAAGGAGCTAACCGCTTTTTTGCACAACATGGGGGATCATGTAACTCGCCTTGATCGT
TGGGAACCGGAGCTGAATGAAGCCATACCAAACGACGAGCGTGACACCACGATGCCTGTAGCAATGGCAA
CAACGTTGCGCAAACTATTAACTGGCGAACTACTTACTCTAGCTTCCCGGCAACAATTAATAGACTGGAT
GGAGGCGGATAAAGTTGCAGGACCACTTCTGCGCTCGGCCCTTCCGGCTGGCTGGTTTATTGCTGATAAA
TCTGGAGCCGGTGAGCGTGGGTCTCGCGGTATCATTGCAGCACTGGGGCCAGATGGTAAGCCCTCCCGTA
TCGTAGTTATCTACACGACGGGGAGTCAGGCAACTATGGATGAACGAAATAGACAGATCGCTGAGATAGG
TGCCTCACTGATTAAGCATTGGTAACTGTCAGACCAAGTTTACTCATATATACTTTAGATTGATTTAAAA
CTTCATTTTTAATTTAAAAGGATCTAGGTGAAGATCCTTTTTGATAATCTCATGACCAAAATCCCTTAAC
GTGAGTTTTCGTTCCACTGAGCGTCAGACCCCGTAGAAAAGATCAAAGGATCTTC
